Addgene plasmid #177110: YIplac211-SEC2-msGFPx3
Purpose: Expresses Sec2-msGFPx3 in yeast cells
Depositing lab: Benjamin Glick. Depositing organization: University of Chicago. Publication: Clathrin adaptors mediate two sequential pathways of intra-Golgi recycling. Casler JC, Johnson N, Krahn AH, Pantazopoulou A, Day KJ, Glick BS. J Cell Biol. 2022 Jan 3;221(1). pii: 212747. doi: 10.1083/jcb.202103199. Epub 2021 Nov 5. PubMed 34739034.
Backbone
  Vector backbone: YIplac211
  Vector type: Yeast Expression
Growth in bacteria
  Bacterial resistance: Ampicillin, 100 μg/mL
  Growth temperature: 37°C
  Growth strain: DH5alpha
  Copy number: High Copy
Gene/Insert
  Gene/Insert name: SEC2
  Species: S. cerevisiae (budding yeast)
  Entrez Gene: SEC2
  Cloning method: Restriction Enzyme; 5′ cloning site Unknown (unknown if destroyed); 3′ cloning site Unknown (unknown if destroyed)
Terms and licenses: Academic/Nonprofit Terms; Industry Terms: Not Available to Industry
How to cite: YIplac211-SEC2-msGFPx3 was a gift from Benjamin Glick (Addgene plasmid # 177110 ; http://n2t.net/addgene:177110 ; RRID:Addgene_177110)
