[The description below was written by a language model from this plasmid's Addgene catalogue record and pLannotate feature annotations shown in this document.]
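Description:
YIplac211-SEC2-msGFPx3 is a yeast integrating plasmid built on the YIplac211 backbone for producing a fluorescently tagged form of the S. cerevisiae Sec2 protein. In E. coli it is maintained through a high-copy ColE1/pUC-type origin and selected with ampicillin via the β-lactamase gene. No yeast replication origin or centromere is annotated, consistent with the YIp design, in which the plasmid must recombine into the genome to persist. Yeast transformants are selected through the URA3 marker, expressed from its own promoter, which complements uracil auxotrophy and can be counterselected with 5-fluoroorotic acid. Remnants of the bacterial cloning region (lacI, lacZα, rop and bom fragments, with the lac promoter and operator) flank the insert and are backbone carry-over rather than part of the yeast payload.

The payload is a SEC2 coding segment followed on the same strand by three tandem copies of a monomeric superfolder GFP, annotated as msGFP2, separated by short spacers. Sec2 is the guanine nucleotide exchange factor that activates the Rab GTPase Sec4 and is needed for directed delivery of secretory vesicles to sites of exocytosis; the triple tag increases brightness. The SEC2 annotation is only a fragment of about 700 bp, and no yeast promoter is annotated upstream of it. That layout would fit integration at the chromosomal SEC2 locus to tag the endogenous gene, but the record does not state the promoter, the integration strategy, the cloning sites, or any terminator in the unannotated stretch after the third GFP. The stated purpose is expression of Sec2-msGFPx3 in yeast, and the associated work concerns intra-Golgi recycling pathways, suggesting use as a live-imaging marker.
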