Features (pLannotate 1.2.2; 16 found; start..end, strand, type, name):
      1..93      +  CDS            lacI (fragment): lac repressor; lacI; The lac repressor binds to the lac operator to inhibit transcription in E. coli. This inhibition can be relieved by adding lactose or isopropyl-β-D-thiogalactopyranoside (IPTG).
    106..127     +  protein_bind   CAP binding site: CAP binding activates transcription in the presence of cAMP. E. coli catabolite activator protein
    142..172     +  promoter       lac promoter: promoter for the E. coli lac operon
    180..196     +  protein_bind   lac operator: The lac repressor binds to the lac operator to inhibit transcription in E. coli. This inhibition can be relieved by adding lactose or isopropyl-β-D-thiogalactopyranoside (IPTG). lac repressor encoded by lacI
    245..943     +  CDS            SEC2 (fragment): SEC2_YEAST - Experimental evidence at protein level: Swiss-Prot protein existence level 1. Guanine nucleotide exchange factor for SEC4, catalyzing the dissociation of GDP from SEC4 and also potently promoting binding of GTP. Activation of SEC4 by SEC2 is needed for the directed transport of vesicles to sites of exocytosis. Binds the Rab GTPase YPT32, but does not have exchange activity on YPT32. From Saccharomyces cerevisiae (strain ATCC 204508 / S288c) (Baker's yeast).
    989..1678    +  CDS            msGFP2: photostable monomeric superfolder GFP (Valbuena et al., 2020)
   1709..2398    +  CDS            msGFP2: photostable monomeric superfolder GFP (Valbuena et al., 2020)
   2429..3118    +  CDS            msGFP2: photostable monomeric superfolder GFP (Valbuena et al., 2020)
   3461..3618    +  CDS            lacZα (fragment): LacZα fragment of β-galactosidase; lacZ fragment
   3624..3723    -  misc_feature   bom (fragment): basis of mobility region from pBR322
   3825..3860    -  CDS            rop (fragment): Rop protein, which maintains plasmids at low copy number; rop
   3949..4752    -  CDS            URA3: orotidine-5'-phosphate decarboxylase, required for uracil biosynthesis; S. cerevisiae URA3; yeast auxotrophic marker, counterselectable with 5-fluoroorotic acid (5-FOA)
   4753..4968    -  promoter       URA3 promoter: S. cerevisiae URA3
   5061..5165    +  promoter       AmpR promoter: bla
   5166..6026    +  CDS            AmpR: β-lactamase; bla; confers resistance to ampicillin, carbenicillin, and related antibiotics
   6197..6785    +  rep_origin     ori: high-copy-number ColE1/pMB1/pBR322/pUC origin of replication
>Addgene plasmid #177110 | YIplac211-SEC2-msGFPx3 | addgene full sequence | sequence record 348209 | Addgene NGS Result
GCGCCCAATACGCAAACCGCCTCTCCCCGCGCGTTGGCCGATTCATTAATGCAGCTGGCACGACAGGTTT
CCCGACTGGAAAGCGGGCAGTGAGCGCAACGCAATTAATGTGAGTTAGCTCACTCATTAGGCACCCCAGG
CTTTACACTTTATGCTTCCGGCTCGTATGTTGTGTGGAATTGTGAGCGGATAACAATTTCACACAGGAAA
CAGCTATGACCATGATTACGCCAAGCTTGCATGCCTGCAGGACAAAGCTCTTTGGAAGCAGGACGCAAAA
AGACCTTTTTCTTCATCTAGCGCAGAAGAAAGTCAAAAGAGCGACGCTTTTGACTTTGAAAGTGGAGATA
TGGAAAATGAAATTACGGGTGAATCTTCAAGTGATGAATCCTCTTCAGATGGGTCTTCCACAGATAATTC
AACCGCAGATAGTTCATCAGAAGATGAATCTTCTCTAGCAGATTCTACTACAAGTAGCGCAGATTCTAGT
TCACCAGAGAGTATAGACAACGGTGAAGGTGATGACACGGTAACGAAAGATGACAAAAGTAGCATTAAGT
CGGCAAATAATAATGAAGAAAACAGCGATTGCGGAGATAAAAAAGGTCGTTCTATAATAAAGAAAAAGGC
TCCTCAACGCAAGATACAAAAGAAGAAGTTACTCCAAGATTTGGATGATTTAGAAGAGCAATTTAGAGAA
GAAAGCGCAATTGATCAGACTGAATTTGAAAACGCTGAGTCTAATGTAAAACAAAATATATCCTCGAAGA
GGGCATCTTCTGGAGACGAGAACTCTAAGAAGGATAATAATGAAAAAACTTTAAAGACAAACTTGACGAT
AGGCGACAAAACCCAAGAACAAATAGGGGAAAATAGTCCTAGTAGCGGATTGCATGCGTCTTCAAGCAAT
GATGACAATTTCGATGATGCCCAGGAACAGCAAACGGATCCAGGAAGTTCGGGGTCCAGCGGTTCTTCAG
GCGCTAGCATGGATAGCACTGAGAGCCTGTTCACCGGGGTGGTGCCCATCCTGGTCGAGCTGGACGGCGA
CGTAAACGGCCACAAGTTCAGCGTGCGCGGCGAGGGCGAGGGCGATGCCACCAACGGCAAGCTGACCCTG
AAGTTCATCTGCACCACCGGCAAGCTGCCCGTGCCCTGGCCCACCCTCGTGACCACCCTGACCTACGGCG
TGCAGTGCTTCAGCCGCTACCCCGACCACATGAAGCAGCACGACTTCTTCAAGTCCGCCATGCCCGAAGG
CTACGTCCAGGAGCGCACCATCACCTTCAAGGACGACGGCACCTACAAGACCCGCGCCGAGGTGAAGTTC
GAGGGCGACACCCTGGTGAACCGCATCGAGCTGAAGGGCATCGACTTCAAGGAGGACGGCAACATCCTGG
GGCACAAGCTGGAGTACAACTTCAACAGCCACAACGTCTATATCACCGCCGACAAGCAGAAGAACGGCAT
CAAGGCCAACTTCAAGATCCGCCACAACGTGGAGGACGGCAGCGTGCAGCTCGCCGACCACTACCAGCAG
AACACCCCCATCGGCGACGGCCCCGTGCTGCTGCCCGACAACCACTACCTGAGCACCCAGTCCAAGCTGA
GCAAAGACCCCAACGAGAAGCGCGATCACATGGTCCTGCTGGAGTTCGTGACCGCCGCCGGGATCACTCA
CGGCAGCTCCGGCTCCAGCGGGTCTAGCATGGATAGCACTGAGAGCCTGTTCACCGGGGTGGTGCCCATC
CTGGTCGAGCTGGACGGCGACGTAAACGGCCACAAGTTCAGCGTGCGCGGCGAGGGCGAGGGCGATGCCA
CCAACGGCAAGCTGACCCTGAAGTTCATCTGCACCACCGGCAAGCTGCCCGTGCCCTGGCCCACCCTCGT
GACCACCCTGACCTACGGCGTGCAGTGCTTCAGCCGCTACCCCGACCACATGAAGCAGCACGACTTCTTC
AAGTCCGCCATGCCCGAAGGCTACGTCCAGGAGCGCACCATCACCTTCAAGGACGACGGCACCTACAAGA
CCCGCGCCGAGGTGAAGTTCGAGGGCGACACCCTGGTGAACCGCATCGAGCTGAAGGGCATCGACTTCAA
GGAGGACGGCAACATCCTGGGGCACAAGCTGGAGTACAACTTCAACAGCCACAACGTCTATATCACCGCC
GACAAGCAGAAGAACGGCATCAAGGCCAACTTCAAGATCCGCCACAACGTGGAGGACGGCAGCGTGCAGC
TCGCCGACCACTACCAGCAGAACACCCCCATCGGCGACGGCCCCGTGCTGCTGCCCGACAACCACTACCT
GAGCACCCAGTCCAAGCTGAGCAAAGACCCCAACGAGAAGCGCGATCACATGGTCCTGCTGGAGTTCGTG
ACCGCCGCCGGGATCACTCACGGCAGCTCCGGCTCCAGCGGGTCTAGCATGGATAGCACTGAGAGCCTGT
TCACCGGGGTGGTGCCCATCCTGGTCGAGCTGGACGGCGACGTAAACGGCCACAAGTTCAGCGTGCGCGG
CGAGGGCGAGGGCGATGCCACCAACGGCAAGCTGACCCTGAAGTTCATCTGCACCACCGGCAAGCTGCCC
GTGCCCTGGCCCACCCTCGTGACCACCCTGACCTACGGCGTGCAGTGCTTCAGCCGCTACCCCGACCACA
TGAAGCAGCACGACTTCTTCAAGTCCGCCATGCCCGAAGGCTACGTCCAGGAGCGCACCATCACCTTCAA
GGACGACGGCACCTACAAGACCCGCGCCGAGGTGAAGTTCGAGGGCGACACCCTGGTGAACCGCATCGAG
CTGAAGGGCATCGACTTCAAGGAGGACGGCAACATCCTGGGGCACAAGCTGGAGTACAACTTCAACAGCC
ACAACGTCTATATCACCGCCGACAAGCAGAAGAACGGCATCAAGGCCAACTTCAAGATCCGCCACAACGT
GGAGGACGGCAGCGTGCAGCTCGCCGACCACTACCAGCAGAACACCCCCATCGGCGACGGCCCCGTGCTG
CTGCCCGACAACCACTACCTGAGCACCCAGTCCAAGCTGAGCAAAGACCCCAACGAGAAGCGCGATCACA
TGGTCCTGCTGGAGTTCGTGACCGCCGCCGGGATCACTCACGGCAGCTCCGGCTCCAGCGGGTAAAGCGG
CCGCATTATATAATATTTAATTTTATGTGTCCTAATGGACATTTGAGTTCCTTAAGATGTTCAATAACTT
AGAAAAATATAGGTAATGATAAAGAATGAATCGCATGTATTGTTTTAATATTATGTCAATACTTTGAACT
TAAAAACAGAGTAAAGAAGTGGTTCTAAAATTACACGTATTAAAGGGATTAATTACTACATATTCATTCT
CAATCATCACTATCACCTTGGCTCAAAACAACTCTAGACTTTTTGCCAAAAAGGCGGATGGCCTCTTCAT
CTTCATCGCTTTCATCGGTACCGAGCTCGAATTCACTGGCCGTCGTTTTACAACGTCGTGACTGGGAAAA
CCCTGGCGTTACCCAACTTAATCGCCTTGCAGCACATCCCCCTTTCGCCAGCTGGCGTAATAGCGAAGAG
GCCCGCACCGATCGCCCTTCCCAACAGTTGCGCAGCCTGAATGGCGAATGGCGCCTGATGCGGTATTTTC
TCCTTACGCATCTGTGCGGTATTTCACACCGCATATGGTGCACTCTCAGTACAATCTGCTCTGATGCCGC
ATAGTTAAGCCAGCCCCGACACCCGCCAACACCCGCTGACGCGCCCTGACGGGCTTGTCTGCTCCCGGCA
TCCGCTTACAGACAAGCTGTGACCGTCTCCGGGAGCTGCATGTGTCAGAGGTTTTCACCGTCATCACCGA
AACGCGCGAGACGAAAGGGCGGGTAATAACTGATATAATTAAATTGAAGCTCTAATTTGTGAGTTTAGTA
TACATGCATTTACTTATAATACAGTTTTTTAGTTTTGCTGGCCGCATCTTCTCAAATATGCTTCCCAGCC
TGCTTTTCTGTAACGTTCACCCTCTACCTTAGCATCCCTTCCCTTTGCAAATAGTCCTCTTCCAACAATA
ATAATGTCAGATCCTGTAGAGACCACATCATCCACGGTTCTATACTGTTGACCCAATGCGTCTCCCTTGT
CATCTAAACCCACACCGGGTGTCATAATCAACCAATCGTAACCTTCATCTCTTCCACCCATGTCTCTTTG
AGCAATAAAGCCGATAACAAAATCTTTGTCGCTCTTCGCAATGTCAACAGTACCCTTAGTATATTCTCCA
GTAGATAGGGAGCCCTTGCATGACAATTCTGCTAACATCAAAAGGCCTCTAGGTTCCTTTGTTACTTCTT
CTGCCGCCTGCTTCAAACCGCTAACAATACCTGGGCCCACCACACCGTGTGCATTCGTAATGTCTGCCCA
TTCTGCTATTCTGTATACACCCGCAGAGTACTGCAATTTGACTGTATTACCAATGTCAGCAAATTTTCTG
TCTTCGAAGAGTAAAAAATTGTACTTGGCGGATAATGCCTTTAGCGGCTTAACTGTGCCCTCCATGGAAA
AATCAGTCAAGATATCCACATGTGTTTTTAGTAAACAAATTTTGGGACCTAATGCTTCAACTAACTCCAG
TAATTCCTTGGTGGTACGAACATCCAATGAAGCACACAAGTTTGTTTGCTTTTCGTGCATGATATTAAAT
AGCTTGGCAGCAACAGGACTAGGATGAGTAGCAGCACGTTCCTTATATGTAGCTTTCGACATGATTTATC
TTCGTTTCCTGCATGTTTTTGTTCTGTGCAGTTGGGTTAAGAATACTGGGCAATTTCATGTTTCTTCAAC
ACTACATATGCGTATATATACCAATCTAAGTCTGTGCTCCTTCCTTCGTTCTTCCTTCTGTTCGGAGATT
ACCGAATCAAAAAAATTTCAAGGAAACCGAAATCAAAAAAAAGAATAAAAAAAAAATGATGAATTGAAAA
GCTGGCCTCGTGATACGCCTATTTTTATAGGTTAATGTCATGATAATAATGGTTTCTTAGACGTCAGGTG
GCACTTTTCGGGGAAATGTGCGCGGAACCCCTATTTGTTTATTTTTCTAAATACATTCAAATATGTATCC
GCTCATGAGACAATAACCCTGATAAATGCTTCAATAATATTGAAAAAGGAAGAGTATGAGTATTCAACAT
TTCCGTGTCGCCCTTATTCCCTTTTTTGCGGCATTTTGCCTTCCTGTTTTTGCTCACCCAGAAACGCTGG
TGAAAGTAAAAGATGCTGAAGATCAGTTGGGTGCACGAGTGGGTTACATCGAACTGGATCTCAACAGCGG
TAAGATCCTTGAGAGTTTTCGCCCCGAAGAACGTTTTCCAATGATGAGCACTTTTAAAGTTCTGCTATGT
GGCGCGGTATTATCCCGTATTGACGCCGGGCAAGAGCAACTCGGTCGCCGCATACACTATTCTCAGAATG
ACTTGGTTGAGTACTCACCAGTCACAGAAAAGCATCTTACGGATGGCATGACAGTAAGAGAATTATGCAG
TGCTGCCATAACCATGAGTGATAACACTGCGGCCAACTTACTTCTGACAACGATCGGAGGACCGAAGGAG
CTAACCGCTTTTTTGCACAACATGGGGGATCATGTAACTCGCCTTGATCGTTGGGAACCGGAGCTGAATG
AAGCCATACCAAACGACGAGCGTGACACCACGATGCCTGTAGCAATGGCAACAACGTTGCGCAAACTATT
AACTGGCGAACTACTTACTCTAGCTTCCCGGCAACAATTAATAGACTGGATGGAGGCGGATAAAGTTGCA
GGACCACTTCTGCGCTCGGCCCTTCCGGCTGGCTGGTTTATTGCTGATAAATCTGGAGCCGGTGAGCGTG
GGTCTCGCGGTATCATTGCAGCACTGGGGCCAGATGGTAAGCCCTCCCGTATCGTAGTTATCTACACGAC
GGGGAGTCAGGCAACTATGGATGAACGAAATAGACAGATCGCTGAGATAGGTGCCTCACTGATTAAGCAT
TGGTAACTGTCAGACCAAGTTTACTCATATATACTTTAGATTGATTTAAAACTTCATTTTTAATTTAAAA
GGATCTAGGTGAAGATCCTTTTTGATAATCTCATGACCAAAATCCCTTAACGTGAGTTTTCGTTCCACTG
AGCGTCAGACCCCGTAGAAAAGATCAAAGGATCTTCTTGAGATCCTTTTTTTCTGCGCGTAATCTGCTGC
TTGCAAACAAAAAAACCACCGCTACCAGCGGTGGTTTGTTTGCCGGATCAAGAGCTACCAACTCTTTTTC
CGAAGGTAACTGGCTTCAGCAGAGCGCAGATACCAAATACTGTTCTTCTAGTGTAGCCGTAGTTAGGCCA
CCACTTCAAGAACTCTGTAGCACCGCCTACATACCTCGCTCTGCTAATCCTGTTACCAGTGGCTGCTGCC
AGTGGCGATAAGTCGTGTCTTACCGGGTTGGACTCAAGACGATAGTTACCGGATAAGGCGCAGCGGTCGG
GCTGAACGGGGGGTTCGTGCACACAGCCCAGCTTGGAGCGAACGACCTACACCGAACTGAGATACCTACA
GCGTGAGCTATGAGAAAGCGCCACGCTTCCCGAAGGGAGAAAGGCGGACAGGTATCCGGTAAGCGGCAGG
GTCGGAACAGGAGAGCGCACGAGGGAGCTTCCAGGGGGAAACGCCTGGTATCTTTATAGTCCTGTCGGGT
TTCGCCACCTCTGACTTGAGCGTCGATTTTTGTGATGCTCGTCAGGGGGGCGGAGCCTATGGAAAAACGC
CAGCAACGCGGCCTTTTTACGGTTCCTGGCCTTTTGCTGGCCTTTTGCTCACATGTTCTTTCCTGCGTTA
TCCCCTGATTCTGTGGATAACCGTATTACCGCCTTTGAGTGAGCTGATACCGCTCGCCGCAGCCGAACGA
CCGAGCGCAGCGAGTCAGTGAGCGAGGAAGCGGAAGA
